Addgene plasmid #112719: pOTTC1124 - pAAV MeCP2 SpCas9(D10A)
Purpose: An AAV vector that expresses SpCas9 nickase under a neuronal cell promoter
Depositing lab: Brandon Harvey. Depositing organization: National Institute on Drug Abuse (NIDA). Publication: Neuron-Specific Genome Modification in the Adult Rat Brain Using CRISPR-Cas9 Transgenic Rats. Back S, Necarsulmer J, Whitaker LR, Coke LM, Koivula P, Heathward EJ, Fortuno LV, Zhang Y, Yeh CG, Baldwin HA, Spencer MD, Mejias-Aponte CA, Pickel J, Hoffman AF, Spivak CE, Lupica CR, Underhill SM, Amara SG, Domanskyi A, Anttila JE, Airavaara M, Hope BT, Hamra FK, Richie CT, Harvey BK. Neuron. 2019 Feb 8. pii: S0896-6273(19)30062-5. doi: 10.1016/j.neuron.2019.01.035. PubMed 30792150.
Backbone
  Vector backbone: pX551
  Backbone manufacturer: Feng Zhang
  Backbone size w/o insert (bp): 2905
  Total vector size (bp): 7400
  Vector type: AAV
Growth in bacteria
  Bacterial resistance: Ampicillin, 100 μg/mL
  Growth temperature: 30°C
  Growth strain: NEB Stable
  Copy number: Low Copy
Gene/Insert
  Gene/Insert name: SpCas9 (alt names: S. pyogenes Cas9 nuclease; Cas9)
  Species: Synthetic
  Insert size (bp): 4200
  Mutation: D10A
  Promoter: Mecp2
  Cloning method: Ligation Independent Cloning
  Sequencing primers: 5′ AATGGGGTCCGCCTCTTTTCC; 3′ cttagctggcctccacctttctcttc
Resource information
  A portion of this plasmid was derived from a plasmid made by: This variant was modified from pX551, Addgene 60957
Terms and licenses: Academic/Nonprofit Terms; Industry Terms: Not Available to Industry
How to cite: pOTTC1124 - pAAV MeCP2 SpCas9(D10A) was a gift from Brandon Harvey (Addgene plasmid # 112719 ; http://n2t.net/addgene:112719 ; RRID:Addgene_112719)
