[The description below was written by a language model from this plasmid's Addgene catalogue record and pLannotate feature annotations shown in this document.]
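Description:
pOTTC1124 - pAAV MeCP2 SpCas9(D10A) is an adeno-associated virus transfer plasmid of about 7.4 kb, derived from the pX551 backbone, that delivers a Streptococcus pyogenes Cas9 nickase for expression in neurons. It is propagated in E. coli through a ColE1/pUC-type origin and selected with ampicillin via the bla gene and its own promoter. An f1 phage origin and small remnants of the pBR322 bom and rop regions are also annotated in the backbone. The catalogue lists it as low copy and maintained in a recombination-deficient stable strain, which is common practice for plasmids carrying repeat-prone ITRs.

The payload sits between AAV2 inverted terminal repeats, the cis elements required for replication and packaging of the genome into AAV capsids. The right ITR is annotated in full, whereas the left one is detected only as two short fragments, which may reflect the difficulty of sequencing or annotating these structured repeats. Within the cassette, a compact Mecp2 promoter (roughly 230 bp) drives neuron-selective transcription of an HA epitope-tagged Cas9 open reading frame. The annotation software splits this frame into overlapping N- and C-terminal portions, but it represents a single continuous coding sequence. A short synthetic polyadenylation signal terminates the transcript. The small promoter and poly(A) signal help keep the large Cas9 gene within AAV packaging capacity.

The D10A substitution inactivates the RuvC nuclease domain, so the enzyme cuts only one DNA strand. The plasmid carries no guide RNA cassette, so guides must be supplied separately, for example from a second vector. The associated work concerns neuron-specific genome modification in the adult rat brain.
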