Features (pLannotate 1.2.2; 15 found; start..end, strand, type, name):
     12..39      +  repeat_region  AAV2 ITR (fragment): inverted terminal repeat of adeno-associated virus serotype 2 inverted
     68..95      +  repeat_region  AAV2 ITR (fragment): inverted terminal repeat of adeno-associated virus serotype 2 inverted
    149..377     +  promoter       Mecp2 promoter: promoter for selective expression in neurons (Adachi et al., 2005; Gray et al., 2011)
    393..420     +  CDS            3xHA (fragment): three tandem HA epitope tags
    453..2168    +  CDS            Cas9(N): N-terminal portion of Streptococcus pyogenes Cas9 (Zetsche et al., 2015)
   2055..4553    +  CDS            Cas9(C): C-terminal portion of Streptococcus pyogenes Cas9 (Zetsche et al., 2015)
   4596..4644    +  polyA_signal   poly(A) signal: synthetic polyadenylation signal
   4652..4792    +  repeat_region  AAV2 ITR: inverted terminal repeat of adeno-associated virus serotype 2 inverted
   4797..4848    -  misc_feature   bom (fragment): basis of mobility region from pBR322
   4867..5322    +  rep_origin     f1 ori (sequence partly withheld): f1 bacteriophage origin of replication; arrow indicates direction of (+) strand synthesis
   5323..5372    -  misc_feature   bom (fragment): basis of mobility region from pBR322
   5474..5509    -  CDS            rop (fragment): Rop protein, which maintains plasmids at low copy number; rop
   5604..5708    +  promoter       AmpR promoter: bla
   5709..6569    +  CDS            AmpR: β-lactamase; bla; confers resistance to ampicillin, carbenicillin, and related antibiotics
   6740..7328    +  rep_origin     ori: high-copy-number ColE1/pMB1/pBR322/pUC origin of replication
>Addgene plasmid #112719 | pOTTC1124 - pAAV MeCP2 SpCas9(D10A) | addgene full sequence | sequence record 237664 | Addgene NGS Result
CCTGCAGGCAGCTGCGCGCTCGCTCGCTCACTGAGGCCGCCCGGGCGTCGGGCGACCTTTGGTCGCCCGG
CCTCAGTGAGCGAGCGAGCGCGCAGAGAGGGAGTGGCCAACTCCATCACTAGGGGTTCCTGCGGCCTCTA
GAAAGCTTAGCTGAATGGGGTCCGCCTCTTTTCCCTGCCTAAACAGACAGGAACTCCTGCCAATTGAGGG
CGTCACCGCTAAGGCTCCGCCCCAGCCTGGGCTCCACAACCAATGAAGGGTAATCTCGACAAAGAGCAAG
GGGTGGGGCGCGGGCGCGCAGGTGCAGCAGCACACAGGCTGGTCGGGAGGGCGGGGCGCGACGTCTGCCG
TGCGGGGTCCCGGCATCGGTTGCGCGCACCGGTGCCACCATGTACCCATACGATGTTCCAGATTACGCTT
CGCCGAAGAAAAAGCGCAAGGTCGAAGCGTCCGACAAGAAGTACAGCATCGGCCTGGCTATCGGCACCAA
CTCTGTGGGCTGGGCCGTGATCACCGACGAGTACAAGGTGCCCAGCAAGAAATTCAAGGTGCTGGGCAAC
ACCGACCGGCACAGCATCAAGAAGAACCTGATCGGAGCCCTGCTGTTCGACAGCGGCGAAACAGCCGAGG
CCACCCGGCTGAAGAGAACCGCCAGAAGAAGATACACCAGACGGAAGAACCGGATCTGCTATCTGCAAGA
GATCTTCAGCAACGAGATGGCCAAGGTGGACGACAGCTTCTTCCACAGACTGGAAGAGTCCTTCCTGGTG
GAAGAGGATAAGAAGCACGAGCGGCACCCCATCTTCGGCAACATCGTGGACGAGGTGGCCTACCACGAGA
AGTACCCCACCATCTACCACCTGAGAAAGAAACTGGTGGACAGCACCGACAAGGCCGACCTGCGGCTGAT
CTATCTGGCCCTGGCCCACATGATCAAGTTCCGGGGCCACTTCCTGATCGAGGGCGACCTGAACCCCGAC
AACAGCGACGTGGACAAGCTGTTCATCCAGCTGGTGCAGACCTACAACCAGCTGTTCGAGGAAAACCCCA
TCAACGCCAGCGGCGTGGACGCCAAGGCCATCCTGTCTGCCAGACTGAGCAAGAGCAGACGGCTGGAAAA
TCTGATCGCCCAGCTGCCCGGCGAGAAGAAGAATGGCCTGTTCGGAAACCTGATTGCCCTGAGCCTGGGC
CTGACCCCCAACTTCAAGAGCAACTTCGACCTGGCCGAGGATGCCAAACTGCAGCTGAGCAAGGACACCT
ACGACGACGACCTGGACAACCTGCTGGCCCAGATCGGCGACCAGTACGCCGACCTGTTTCTGGCCGCCAA
GAACCTGTCCGACGCCATCCTGCTGAGCGACATCCTGAGAGTGAACACCGAGATCACCAAGGCCCCCCTG
AGCGCCTCTATGATCAAGAGATACGACGAGCACCACCAGGACCTGACCCTGCTGAAAGCTCTCGTGCGGC
AGCAGCTGCCTGAGAAGTACAAAGAGATTTTCTTCGACCAGAGCAAGAACGGCTACGCCGGCTACATTGA
CGGCGGAGCCAGCCAGGAAGAGTTCTACAAGTTCATCAAGCCCATCCTGGAAAAGATGGACGGCACCGAG
GAACTGCTCGTGAAGCTGAACAGAGAGGACCTGCTGCGGAAGCAGCGGACCTTCGACAACGGCAGCATCC
CCCACCAGATCCACCTGGGAGAGCTGCACGCCATTCTGCGGCGGCAGGAAGATTTTTACCCATTCCTGAA
GGACAACCGGGAAAAGATCGAGAAGATCCTGACCTTCCGCATCCCCTACTACGTGGGCCCTCTGGCCAGG
GGAAACAGCAGATTCGCCTGGATGACCAGAAAGAGCGAGGAAACCATCACCCCCTGGAACTTCGAGGAAG
TGGTGGACAAGGGCGCTTCCGCCCAGAGCTTCATCGAGCGGATGACCAACTTCGATAAGAACCTGCCCAA
CGAGAAGGTGCTGCCCAAGCACAGCCTGCTGTACGAGTACTTCACCGTGTATAACGAGCTGACCAAAGTG
AAATACGTGACCGAGGGAATGAGAAAGCCCGCCTTCCTGAGCGGCGAGCAGAAAAAGGCCATCGTGGACC
TGCTGTTCAAGACCAACCGGAAAGTGACCGTGAAGCAGCTGAAAGAGGACTACTTCAAGAAAATCGAGTG
CTTCGACTCCGTGGAAATCTCCGGCGTGGAAGATCGGTTCAACGCCTCCCTGGGCACATACCACGATCTG
CTGAAAATTATCAAGGACAAGGACTTCCTGGACAATGAGGAAAACGAGGACATTCTGGAAGATATCGTGC
TGACCCTGACACTGTTTGAGGACAGAGAGATGATCGAGGAACGGCTGAAAACCTATGCCCACCTGTTCGA
CGACAAAGTGATGAAGCAGCTGAAGCGGCGGAGATACACCGGCTGGGGCAGGCTGAGCCGGAAGCTGATC
AACGGCATCCGGGACAAGCAGTCCGGCAAGACAATCCTGGATTTCCTGAAGTCCGACGGCTTCGCCAACA
GAAACTTCATGCAGCTGATCCACGACGACAGCCTGACCTTTAAAGAGGACATCCAGAAAGCCCAGGTGTC
CGGCCAGGGCGATAGCCTGCACGAGCACATTGCCAATCTGGCCGGCAGCCCCGCCATTAAGAAGGGCATC
CTGCAGACAGTGAAGGTGGTGGACGAGCTCGTGAAAGTGATGGGCCGGCACAAGCCCGAGAACATCGTGA
TCGAAATGGCCAGAGAGAACCAGACCACCCAGAAGGGACAGAAGAACAGCCGCGAGAGAATGAAGCGGAT
CGAAGAGGGCATCAAAGAGCTGGGCAGCCAGATCCTGAAAGAACACCCCGTGGAAAACACCCAGCTGCAG
AACGAGAAGCTGTACCTGTACTACCTGCAGAATGGGCGGGATATGTACGTGGACCAGGAACTGGACATCA
ACCGGCTGTCCGACTACGATGTGGACCATATCGTGCCTCAGAGCTTTCTGAAGGACGACTCCATCGACAA
CAAGGTGCTGACCAGAAGCGACAAGAACCGGGGCAAGAGCGACAACGTGCCCTCCGAAGAGGTCGTGAAG
AAGATGAAGAACTACTGGCGGCAGCTGCTGAACGCCAAGCTGATTACCCAGAGAAAGTTCGACAATCTGA
CCAAGGCCGAGAGAGGCGGCCTGAGCGAACTGGATAAGGCCGGCTTCATCAAGAGACAGCTGGTGGAAAC
CCGGCAGATCACAAAGCACGTGGCACAGATCCTGGACTCCCGGATGAACACTAAGTACGACGAGAATGAC
AAGCTGATCCGGGAAGTGAAAGTGATCACCCTGAAGTCCAAGCTGGTGTCCGATTTCCGGAAGGATTTCC
AGTTTTACAAAGTGCGCGAGATCAACAACTACCACCACGCCCACGACGCCTACCTGAACGCCGTCGTGGG
AACCGCCCTGATCAAAAAGTACCCTAAGCTGGAAAGCGAGTTCGTGTACGGCGACTACAAGGTGTACGAC
GTGCGGAAGATGATCGCCAAGAGCGAGCAGGAAATCGGCAAGGCTACCGCCAAGTACTTCTTCTACAGCA
ACATCATGAACTTTTTCAAGACCGAGATTACCCTGGCCAACGGCGAGATCCGGAAGCGGCCTCTGATCGA
GACAAACGGCGAAACCGGGGAGATCGTGTGGGATAAGGGCCGGGATTTTGCCACCGTGCGGAAAGTGCTG
AGCATGCCCCAAGTGAATATCGTGAAAAAGACCGAGGTGCAGACAGGCGGCTTCAGCAAAGAGTCTATCC
TGCCCAAGAGGAACAGCGATAAGCTGATCGCCAGAAAGAAGGACTGGGACCCTAAGAAGTACGGCGGCTT
CGACAGCCCCACCGTGGCCTATTCTGTGCTGGTGGTGGCCAAAGTGGAAAAGGGCAAGTCCAAGAAACTG
AAGAGTGTGAAAGAGCTGCTGGGGATCACCATCATGGAAAGAAGCAGCTTCGAGAAGAATCCCATCGACT
TTCTGGAAGCCAAGGGCTACAAAGAAGTGAAAAAGGACCTGATCATCAAGCTGCCTAAGTACTCCCTGTT
CGAGCTGGAAAACGGCCGGAAGAGAATGCTGGCCTCTGCCGGCGAACTGCAGAAGGGAAACGAACTGGCC
CTGCCCTCCAAATATGTGAACTTCCTGTACCTGGCCAGCCACTATGAGAAGCTGAAGGGCTCCCCCGAGG
ATAATGAGCAGAAACAGCTGTTTGTGGAACAGCACAAGCACTACCTGGACGAGATCATCGAGCAGATCAG
CGAGTTCTCCAAGAGAGTGATCCTGGCCGACGCTAATCTGGACAAAGTGCTGTCCGCCTACAACAAGCAC
CGGGATAAGCCCATCAGAGAGCAGGCCGAGAATATCATCCACCTGTTTACCCTGACCAATCTGGGAGCCC
CTGCCGCCTTCAAGTACTTTGACACCACCATCGACCGGAAGAGGTACACCAGCACCAAAGAGGTGCTGGA
CGCCACCCTGATCCACCAGAGCATCACCGGCCTGTACGAGACACGGATCGACCTGTCTCAGCTGGGAGGC
GACAGCCCCAAGAAGAAGAGAAAGGTGGAGGCCAGCTAAGAATTCAATAAAAGATCTTTATTTTCATTAG
ATCTGTGTGTTGGTTTTTTGTGTGCGGCCGCAGGAACCCCTAGTGATGGAGTTGGCCACTCCCTCTCTGC
GCGCTCGCTCGCTCACTGAGGCCGGGCGACCAAAGGTCGCCCGACGCCCGGGCTTTGCCCGGGCGGCCTC
AGTGAGCGAGCGAGCGCGCAGCTGCCTGCAGGGGCGCCTGATGCGGTATTTTCTCCTTACGCATCTGTGC
GGTATTTCACACCGCATA
[95 nt withheld, positions 4849-4943]
T
[46 nt withheld, positions 4945-4990]
C
[141 nt withheld, positions 4992-5132]
CCTTTGACGTTGGAGTCCACGTTCTTT
[37 nt withheld, positions 5160-5196]
ACTCTATCTCGGGCTATTCTTTTGATTTATAAGGGATTTTGCCGATTTCGGTCTATTGGTTAAAAAATGA
GCTGATTTAACAAAAATTTAACGCGAATTTTAACAAAATATTAACGTTTACAATTTTATGGTGCACTCTC
AGTACAATCTGCTCTGATGCCGCATAGTTAAGCCAGCCCCGACACCCGCCAACACCCGCTGACGCGCCCT
GACGGGCTTGTCTGCTCCCGGCATCCGCTTACAGACAAGCTGTGACCGTCTCCGGGAGCTGCATGTGTCA
GAGGTTTTCACCGTCATCACCGAAACGCGCGAGACGAAAGGGCCTCGTGATACGCCTATTTTTATAGGTT
AATGTCATGATAATAATGGTTTCTTAGACGTCAGGTGGCACTTTTCGGGGAAATGTGCGCGGAACCCCTA
TTTGTTTATTTTTCTAAATACATTCAAATATGTATCCGCTCATGAGACAATAACCCTGATAAATGCTTCA
ATAATATTGAAAAAGGAAGAGTATGAGTATTCAACATTTCCGTGTCGCCCTTATTCCCTTTTTTGCGGCA
TTTTGCCTTCCTGTTTTTGCTCACCCAGAAACGCTGGTGAAAGTAAAAGATGCTGAAGATCAGTTGGGTG
CACGAGTGGGTTACATCGAACTGGATCTCAACAGCGGTAAGATCCTTGAGAGTTTTCGCCCCGAAGAACG
TTTTCCAATGATGAGCACTTTTAAAGTTCTGCTATGTGGCGCGGTATTATCCCGTATTGACGCCGGGCAA
GAGCAACTCGGTCGCCGCATACACTATTCTCAGAATGACTTGGTTGAGTACTCACCAGTCACAGAAAAGC
ATCTTACGGATGGCATGACAGTAAGAGAATTATGCAGTGCTGCCATAACCATGAGTGATAACACTGCGGC
CAACTTACTTCTGACAACGATCGGAGGACCGAAGGAGCTAACCGCTTTTTTGCACAACATGGGGGATCAT
GTAACTCGCCTTGATCGTTGGGAACCGGAGCTGAATGAAGCCATACCAAACGACGAGCGTGACACCACGA
TGCCTGTAGCAATGGCAACAACGTTGCGCAAACTATTAACTGGCGAACTACTTACTCTAGCTTCCCGGCA
ACAATTAATAGACTGGATGGAGGCGGATAAAGTTGCAGGACCACTTCTGCGCTCGGCCCTTCCGGCTGGC
TGGTTTATTGCTGATAAATCTGGAGCCGGTGAGCGTGGAAGCCGCGGTATCATTGCAGCACTGGGGCCAG
ATGGTAAGCCCTCCCGTATCGTAGTTATCTACACGACGGGGAGTCAGGCAACTATGGATGAACGAAATAG
ACAGATCGCTGAGATAGGTGCCTCACTGATTAAGCATTGGTAACTGTCAGACCAAGTTTACTCATATATA
CTTTAGATTGATTTAAAACTTCATTTTTAATTTAAAAGGATCTAGGTGAAGATCCTTTTTGATAATCTCA
TGACCAAAATCCCTTAACGTGAGTTTTCGTTCCACTGAGCGTCAGACCCCGTAGAAAAGATCAAAGGATC
TTCTTGAGATCCTTTTTTTCTGCGCGTAATCTGCTGCTTGCAAACAAAAAAACCACCGCTACCAGCGGTG
GTTTGTTTGCCGGATCAAGAGCTACCAACTCTTTTTCCGAAGGTAACTGGCTTCAGCAGAGCGCAGATAC
CAAATACTGTTCTTCTAGTGTAGCCGTAGTTAGGCCACCACTTCAAGAACTCTGTAGCACCGCCTACATA
CCTCGCTCTGCTAATCCTGTTACCAGTGGCTGCTGCCAGTGGCGATAAGTCGTGTCTTACCGGGTTGGAC
TCAAGACGATAGTTACCGGATAAGGCGCAGCGGTCGGGCTGAACGGGGGGTTCGTGCACACAGCCCAGCT
TGGAGCGAACGACCTACACCGAACTGAGATACCTACAGCGTGAGCTATGAGAAAGCGCCACGCTTCCCGA
AGGGAGAAAGGCGGACAGGTATCCGGTAAGCGGCAGGGTCGGAACAGGAGAGCGCACGAGGGAGCTTCCA
GGGGGAAACGCCTGGTATCTTTATAGTCCTGTCGGGTTTCGCCACCTCTGACTTGAGCGTCGATTTTTGT
GATGCTCGTCAGGGGGGCGGAGCCTATGGAAAAACGCCAGCAACGCGGCCTTTTTACGGTTCCTGGCCTT
TTGCTGGCCTTTTGCTCACATGT
